Addgene plasmid #17240: pBabe human Bmf
Depositing lab: Joan Brugge. Depositing organization: Harvard Medical School. Publication: Functional role and oncogene-regulated expression of the BH3-only factor Bmf in mammary epithelial anoikis and morphogenesis. Schmelzle T, Mailleux AA, Overholtzer M, Carroll JS, Solimini NL, Lightcap ES, Veiby OP, Brugge JS. Proc Natl Acad Sci U S A. 2007 Mar 6. 104(10):3787-92. 10.1073/pnas.0700115104 PubMed 17360431.
Backbone
  Vector backbone: pBabe-neo
  Backbone manufacturer: Available from Addgene (#1767)
  Backbone size w/o insert (bp): 5330
  Vector type: Mammalian Expression, Retroviral
  Selectable markers: Neomycin (select with G418)
Growth in bacteria
  Bacterial resistance: Ampicillin, 100 μg/mL
  Growth temperature: 37°C
  Growth strain: DH5alpha
  Copy number: High Copy
Gene/Insert
  Gene/Insert name: Bmf (alt name: Bcl2 modifying factor)
  Species: H. sapiens (human)
  Insert size (bp): 550
  Entrez Gene: BMF
  Cloning method: Restriction Enzyme; 5′ cloning site BamHI (unknown if destroyed); 3′ cloning site EcoRI (unknown if destroyed)
  Sequencing primers: 5′ pBABE 5'
Terms and licenses: Academic/Nonprofit Terms; Industry Terms: Not Available to Industry
How to cite: pBabe human Bmf was a gift from Joan Brugge (Addgene plasmid # 17240 ; http://n2t.net/addgene:17240 ; RRID:Addgene_17240)
