[The description below was written by a language model from this plasmid's Addgene catalogue record.]
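Description:
pBabe human Bmf is a retroviral mammalian expression plasmid built on the pBabe-neo backbone (about 5.3 kb without insert). It carries the human BMF (Bcl2 modifying factor) coding sequence as an insert of roughly 550 bp, cloned by restriction enzyme between BamHI at the 5′ end and EcoRI at the 3′ end; the record does not say whether these sites were preserved. The plasmid is propagated in E. coli as a high-copy construct under ampicillin selection. In mammalian cells, stable transductants are selected with G418 through the neomycin resistance marker.

No feature table is provided, so the promoters and viral elements are not stated explicitly. In pBabe-type vectors generally, the insert sits between Moloney murine leukemia virus-derived long terminal repeats and is transcribed from the 5′ LTR. A packaging signal allows the genomic RNA to be incorporated into virions when the plasmid is introduced into a packaging cell line, and the selectable marker is driven by a separate internal promoter. The resulting replication-defective virus integrates into dividing target cells and gives stable expression of the insert. No epitope tag or reporter is recorded.

BMF is a BH3-only pro-apoptotic member of the Bcl-2 family. The associated publication concerns its functional role and oncogene-regulated expression in mammary epithelial anoikis (detachment-induced cell death) and morphogenesis. The construct is therefore suited to enforced expression of human Bmf in mammalian cells, such as mammary epithelial cells, to study its contribution to apoptosis.
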