>Addgene plasmid #17240 | pBabe human Bmf | addgene partial sequence | sequence record 22988 | 17240 with pBABE5'
TCTCAGTGTGTGGAGGAGCTGGAGGATGATGTGTTCCAACCAGAGGATGGGGAGCCGGTGACCCAACCCG
GGAGCTTGCTCTCTGCTGACCTGTTTGCCCAGAGCCTACTGGACTGCCCCCTCAGCCGACTTCAGCTCTT
CCCTCTCACCCACTGCTGTGGCCCTGGCCTTCGACCCACCAGCCAGGAAGACAAAGCTACCCAGACTCTC
AGCCCAGCCTCCCCCAGCCAAGGTGTCATGCTGCCTTGTGGGGTGACTGAGGAACCCCAGCGACTCTTTT
ATGGCAATGCTGGCTATCGGCTTCCTCTCCCTGCCAGTTTCCCAGCAGTCTTGCCCATTGGGGAGCAGCC
CCCCGAAGGGCAGTGGCAACATCAAGCAGAGGTACAGATTGCCCGAAAGCTTCAGTGCATTGCAGACCAG
TTCCACCGGCTTCATGTGCAGCAACACCAGCAGAACCAAAATCGTGTGTGGTGGCAGATCCTCCTCTTCC
TGCACAACCTTGCTTTGAATGGAGAAGAGAACAGGAACGGGGCAGGCCCTAGGTGAGAATTCGCCAGCAC
AGTGGTCGACCCTGTGGAATGTGTGTCAGTTAGGGTGTGGAAAGTCCCCAGGCTCCCCAGCAGGCAGAAG
TATGCAAAGCATGCATCTCAATTAGTCAGCAACCAGGTGTGGAAAGTCCCCAGGCTCCCCAGCAGGCAGA
AGTATGCAAAGCATGCATCTCAATTAGTCAGCAACCATAGTCCCGCCCCTAACTCCGCCCATCCCGCCCC
TAACTCCGCCCAGTTCCGCCCATTCTCCGCCCCATGGCTGACTA
